Addgene plasmid #213327: HTR7-DuET
Purpose: The DuET construct encodes the named human GPCR engineered with a cleaved hemagglutinin signal peptide, a 5' FLAG and a 3' 1D4 epitope tag optimized for expression in mammalian cells and proteomics studies.
Depositing lab: Thomas Sakmar. Depositing organization: Rockefeller University. Publication: Multiplexed selectivity screening of anti-GPCR antibodies. Dahl L, Kotliar IB, Bendes A, Dodig-Crnkovic T, Fromm S, Elofsson A, Uhlen M, Sakmar TP, Schwenk JM. Sci Adv. 2023 May 3;9(18):eadf9297. doi: 10.1126/sciadv.adf9297. Epub 2023 May 3. PubMed 37134173.
Backbone
  Vector backbone: pcDNA 3.1 (+)
  Vector type: Mammalian Expression
Growth in bacteria
  Bacterial resistance: Ampicillin, 100 μg/mL
  Growth temperature: 37°C
  Growth strain: DH5alpha
  Copy number: High Copy
Gene/Insert
  Gene/Insert name: HTR7 (alt names: 5-hydroxytryptamine receptor 7; 5-HT7)
  Species: H. sapiens (human)
  Entrez Gene: HTR7 (a.k.a. 5-HT7)
  Promoter: CMV, T7
  Tag / fusion protein: FLAG (N terminal on insert); 1D4 (C terminal on insert)
  Cloning method: Gibson Cloning
Terms and licenses: Academic/Nonprofit Terms; Industry Terms: Not Available to Industry
Depositor comments: Class: A, Family: 5-Hydroxytryptamine. Ensembl ID: ENSG00000148680, Uniprot ID: P34969
How to cite: HTR7-DuET was a gift from Thomas Sakmar (Addgene plasmid # 213327 ; http://n2t.net/addgene:213327 ; RRID:Addgene_213327)
