[The description below was written by a language model from this plasmid's Addgene catalogue record and pLannotate feature annotations shown in this document.]
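Description:
HTR7-DuET is a mammalian expression plasmid built on the pcDNA 3.1 (+) backbone that encodes the human 5-hydroxytryptamine receptor 7 (HTR7, 5-HT7), a class A serotonin-family GPCR that signals through G proteins stimulating adenylate cyclase. It is propagated in E. coli as a high-copy plasmid through a ColE1/pUC-type origin with ampicillin selection from the β-lactamase gene, and it also carries an f1 phage origin. For mammalian cells, an SV40 early promoter drives a neomycin phosphotransferase gene followed by an SV40 polyadenylation signal, which would allow selection of stable transfectants. The automated annotation also lists short fragments (ble, lacI, bom, a truncated HIV-1 LTR, a partial SV40 promoter) and lac promoter/operator elements. These appear to be backbone remnants or partial matches rather than functional parts of the design.

The receptor coding sequence sits downstream of the CMV immediate early enhancer and promoter and ends at the bovine growth hormone polyadenylation signal. A T7 promoter lies between the CMV promoter and the insert, permitting in vitro transcription. According to the record, the "DuET" design adds a cleavable hemagglutinin signal peptide, an N-terminal FLAG tag and a C-terminal 1D4 epitope tag. The feature table detects the FLAG-like segment just upstream of HTR7 but does not separately annotate the signal peptide or the 1D4 tag. The signal peptide is meant to promote membrane targeting and is removed, leaving FLAG at the mature extracellular N terminus, while 1D4 marks the intracellular tail. The insert was assembled by Gibson cloning. The dual tags support detection and capture of the receptor from either end, and the construct is intended for expression in mammalian cells and proteomics studies, such as multiplexed screening of anti-GPCR antibody selectivity.
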