Features (pLannotate 1.2.2; 21 found; start..end, strand, type, name):
      4..162     +  CDS            ble (fragment): BLE_KLEPN - Experimental evidence at protein level: Swiss-Prot protein existence level 1. Binding protein with a strong affinity to the bleomycin family of antibiotics. Binds to CL990; an antimitotic-antibiotic compound. From Klebsiella pneumoniae.
    157..278     +  polyA_signal   SV40 poly(A) signal: SV40 polyadenylation signal
    351..367     -  protein_bind   lac operator: The lac repressor binds to the lac operator to inhibit transcription in E. coli. This inhibition can be relieved by adding lactose or isopropyl-β-D-thiogalactopyranoside (IPTG). lac repressor encoded by lacI
    375..405     -  promoter       lac promoter: promoter for the E. coli lac operon
    420..441     -  protein_bind   CAP binding site: CAP binding activates transcription in the presence of cAMP. E. coli catabolite activator protein
    454..546     -  CDS            lacI (fragment): lac repressor; lacI; The lac repressor binds to the lac operator to inhibit transcription in E. coli. This inhibition can be relieved by adding lactose or isopropyl-β-D-thiogalactopyranoside (IPTG).
    729..1317    -  rep_origin     ori: high-copy-number ColE1/pMB1/pBR322/pUC origin of replication
   1488..2348    -  CDS            AmpR: β-lactamase; bla; confers resistance to ampicillin, carbenicillin, and related antibiotics
   2349..2453    -  promoter       AmpR promoter: bla
   2512..2564    -  misc_feature   bom (fragment): basis of mobility region from pBR322
   2719..3098    +  enhancer       CMV enhancer: human cytomegalovirus immediate early enhancer
   3099..3302    +  promoter       CMV promoter: human cytomegalovirus (CMV) immediate early promoter
   3298..3331    +  LTR            5' LTR (truncated) (fragment): truncated 5' long terminal repeat (LTR) from HIV-1
   3347..3365    +  promoter       T7 promoter: promoter for bacteriophage T7 RNA polymerase
   3458..3478    +  CDS            3xFLAG (fragment): three tandem FLAG® epitope tags
   3491..4927    +  CDS            HTR7: 5HT7R_HUMAN - Experimental evidence at protein level: Swiss-Prot protein existence level 1. This is one of the several different receptors for 5- hydroxytryptamine (serotonin), a biogenic hormone that functions as a neurotransmitter, a hormone, and a mitogen. The activity of this receptor is mediated by G proteins that stimulate adenylate cyclase. From Homo sapiens (Human).
   5058..5282    +  polyA_signal   bGH poly(A) signal: bovine growth hormone polyadenylation signal
   5286..5307    +  promoter       SV40 promoter (fragment): SV40 enhancer and early promoter
   5328..5756    +  rep_origin     f1 ori (sequence partly withheld): f1 bacteriophage origin of replication; arrow indicates direction of (+) strand synthesis
   5770..6099    +  promoter       SV40 promoter: SV40 enhancer and early promoter
   6166..6957    +  CDS            neo: KKA2_KLEPN - Also known as kan, nptII. Experimental evidence at protein level: Swiss-Prot protein existence level 1. Resistance to kanamycin, neomycin, paromomycin, ribostamycin, butirosin and gentamicin B. From Klebsiella pneumoniae.
>Addgene plasmid #213327 | HTR7-DuET | addgene full sequence | sequence record 430861 | Addgene NGS Result
GAAATGACCGACCAAGCGACGCCCAACCTGCCATCACGAGATTTCGATTCCACCGCCGCCTTCTATGAAA
GGTTGGGCTTCGGAATCGTTTTCCGGGACGCCGGCTGGATGATCCTCCAGCGCGGGGATCTCATGCTGGA
GTTCTTCGCCCACCCCAACTTGTTTATTGCAGCTTATAATGGTTACAAATAAAGCAATAGCATCACAAAT
TTCACAAATAAAGCATTTTTTTCACTGCATTCTAGTTGTGGTTTGTCCAAACTCATCAATGTATCTTATC
ATGTCTGTATACCGTCGACCTCTAGCTAGAGCTTGGCGTAATCATGGTCATAGCTGTTTCCTGTGTGAAA
TTGTTATCCGCTCACAATTCCACACAACATACGAGCCGGAAGCATAAAGTGTAAAGCCTGGGGTGCCTAA
TGAGTGAGCTAACTCACATTAATTGCGTTGCGCTCACTGCCCGCTTTCCAGTCGGGAAACCTGTCGTGCC
AGCTGCATTAATGAATCGGCCAACGCGCGGGGAGAGGCGGTTTGCGTATTGGGCGCTCTTCCGCTTCCTC
GCTCACTGACTCGCTGCGCTCGGTCGTTCGGCTGCGGCGAGCGGTATCAGCTCACTCAAAGGCGGTAATA
CGGTTATCCACAGAATCAGGGGATAACGCAGGAAAGAACATGTGAGCAAAAGGCCAGCAAAAGGCCAGGA
ACCGTAAAAAGGCCGCGTTGCTGGCGTTTTTCCATAGGCTCCGCCCCCCTGACGAGCATCACAAAAATCG
ACGCTCAAGTCAGAGGTGGCGAAACCCGACAGGACTATAAAGATACCAGGCGTTTCCCCCTGGAAGCTCC
CTCGTGCGCTCTCCTGTTCCGACCCTGCCGCTTACCGGATACCTGTCCGCCTTTCTCCCTTCGGGAAGCG
TGGCGCTTTCTCATAGCTCACGCTGTAGGTATCTCAGTTCGGTGTAGGTCGTTCGCTCCAAGCTGGGCTG
TGTGCACGAACCCCCCGTTCAGCCCGACCGCTGCGCCTTATCCGGTAACTATCGTCTTGAGTCCAACCCG
GTAAGACACGACTTATCGCCACTGGCAGCAGCCACTGGTAACAGGATTAGCAGAGCGAGGTATGTAGGCG
GTGCTACAGAGTTCTTGAAGTGGTGGCCTAACTACGGCTACACTAGAAGAACGGTATTTGGTATCTGCGC
TCTGCTGAAGCCAGTTACCTTCGGAAAAAGAGTTGGTAGCTCTTGATCCGGCAAACAAACCACCGCTGGT
AGCGGTGGTTTTTTTGTTTGCAAGCAGCAGATTACGCGCAGAAAAAAAGGATCTCAAGAAGATCCTTTGA
TCTTTTCTACGGGGTCTGACGCTCAGTGGAACGAAAACTCACGTTAAGGGATTTTGGTCATGAGATTATC
AAAAAGGATCTTCACCTAGATCCTTTTAAATTAAAAATGAAGTTTTAAATCAATCTAAAGTATATATGAG
TAAACTTGGTCTGACAGTTACCAATGCTTAATCAGTGAGGCACCTATCTCAGCGATCTGTCTATTTCGTT
CATCCATAGTTGCCTGACTCCCCGTCGTGTAGATAACTACGATACGGGAGGGCTTACCATCTGGCCCCAG
TGCTGCAATGATACCGCGAGACCCACGCTCACCGGCTCCAGATTTATCAGCAATAAACCAGCCAGCCGGA
AGGGCCGAGCGCAGAAGTGGTCCTGCAACTTTATCCGCCTCCATCCAGTCTATTAATTGTTGCCGGGAAG
CTAGAGTAAGTAGTTCGCCAGTTAATAGTTTGCGCAACGTTGTTGCCATTGCTACAGGCATCGTGGTGTC
ACGCTCGTCGTTTGGTATGGCTTCATTCAGCTCCGGTTCCCAACGATCAAGGCGAGTTACATGATCCCCC
ATGTTGTGCAAAAAAGCGGTTAGCTCCTTCGGTCCTCCGATCGTTGTCAGAAGTAAGTTGGCCGCAGTGT
TATCACTCATGGTTATGGCAGCACTGCATAATTCTCTTACTGTCATGCCATCCGTAAGATGCTTTTCTGT
GACTGGTGAGTACTCAACCAAGTCATTCTGAGAATAGTGTATGCGGCGACCGAGTTGCTCTTGCCCGGCG
TCAATACGGGATAATACCGCGCCACATAGCAGAACTTTAAAAGTGCTCATCATTGGAAAACGTTCTTCGG
GGCGAAAACTCTCAAGGATCTTACCGCTGTTGAGATCCAGTTCGATGTAACCCACTCGTGCACCCAACTG
ATCTTCAGCATCTTTTACTTTCACCAGCGTTTCTGGGTGAGCAAAAACAGGAAGGCAAAATGCCGCAAAA
AAGGGAATAAGGGCGACACGGAAATGTTGAATACTCATACTCTTCCTTTTTCAATATTATTGAAGCATTT
ATCAGGGTTATTGTCTCATGAGCGGATACATATTTGAATGTATTTAGAAAAATAAACAAATAGGGGTTCC
GCGCACATTTCCCCGAAAAGTGCCACCTGACGTCGACGGATCGGGAGATCTCCCGATCCCCTATGGTGCA
CTCTCAGTACAATCTGCTCTGATGCCGCATAGTTAAGCCAGTATCTGCTCCCTGCTTGTGTGTTGGAGGT
CGCTGAGTAGTGCGCGAGCAAAATTTAAGCTACAACAAGGCAAGGCTTGACCGACATTTGCATGAAGAAT
CTGCTTAGGGTTAGGCGTTTTGCGCTGCTTCGCGATGTACGGGCCAGATATACGCGTTGACATTGATTAT
TGACTAGTTATTAATAGTAATCAATTACGGGGTCATTAGTTCATAGCCCATATATGGAGTTCCGCGTTAC
ATAACTTACGGTAAATGGCCCGCCTGGCTGACCGCCCAACGACCCCCGCCCATTGACGTCAATAATGACG
TATGTTCCCATAGTAACGCCAATAGGGACTTTCCATTGACGTCAATGGGTGGAGTATTTACGGTAAACTG
CCCACTTGGCAGTACATCAAGTGTATCATATGCCAAGTACGCCCCCTATTGACGTCAATGACGGTAAATG
GCCCGCCTGGCATTATGCCCAGTACATGACCTTATGGGACTTTCCTACTTGGCAGTACATCTACGTATTA
GTCATCGCTATTACCATGGTGATGCGGTTTTGGCAGTACATCAATGGGCGTGGATAGCGGTTTGACTCAC
GGGGATTTCCAAGTCTCCACCCCATTGACGTCAATGGGAGTTTGTTTTGGCACCAAAATCAACGGGACTT
TCCAAAATGTCGTAACAACTCCGCCCCATTGACGCAAATGGGCGGTAGGCGTGTACGGTGGGAGGTCTAT
ATAAGCAGAGCTCTCTGGCTAACTAGAGAACCCACTGCTTACTGGCTTATCGAAATTAATACGACTCACT
ATAGGGAGACCCAAGCTGGCTAGCGTTTAAACTTAAGCTTAGCGCCACCATGAAGACGATCATCGCCCTG
AGCTACATCTTCTGCCTGGTATTCGCCGACTACAAGGACGATGATGACGCCAGCATCGATATGATGGACG
TTAACAGCTCTGGAAGACCTGATCTGTATGGCCACCTGCGGAGCTTTCTCTTGCCCGAAGTCGGCAGAGG
CCTGCCTGACCTCAGCCCTGATGGAGGCGCCGACCCCGTCGCAGGATCCTGGGCCCCACATCTGCTGTCC
GAAGTAACGGCGTCCCCTGCTCCAACCTGGGATGCCCCCCCTGATAATGCCTCCGGGTGCGGCGAACAGA
TAAATTATGGACGAGTGGAAAAGGTAGTGATAGGGTCAATACTGACTCTTATTACTCTTCTGACTATCGC
TGGCAATTGCCTCGTAGTAATCTCAGTTTGTTTTGTAAAAAAACTCCGGCAGCCCAGTAACTACCTGATC
GTCTCACTCGCACTGGCCGATCTCAGTGTGGCAGTCGCTGTTATGCCGTTCGTCTCTGTCACAGATCTGA
TAGGTGGTAAGTGGATCTTCGGACATTTTTTTTGTAACGTGTTTATTGCGATGGACGTTATGTGTTGCAC
CGCCTCAATTATGACTCTCTGTGTGATCAGTATCGACAGATACTTGGGCATTACACGCCCCTTGACATAC
CCAGTGAGACAAAATGGAAAGTGCATGGCCAAGATGATTCTCAGTGTATGGCTGCTTAGCGCCAGCATCA
CCCTTCCTCCACTCTTTGGGTGGGCACAAAATGTAAACGATGATAAAGTCTGTTTGATTTCACAAGACTT
TGGTTATACGATTTATTCCACCGCTGTCGCCTTTTACATTCCCATGTCTGTGATGCTGTTCATGTACTAT
CAGATCTATAAGGCGGCTCGAAAGAGTGCCGCCAAACATAAGTTTCCGGGGTTCCCCAGAGTGGAGCCCG
ATAGCGTAATCGCACTGAACGGTATTGTGAAACTGCAGAAAGAAGTGGAAGAGTGTGCGAATCTCTCTAG
ACTGCTTAAGCATGAGCGAAAAAATATCTCCATCTTCAAGAGGGAACAAAAAGCCGCCACCACCCTCGGT
ATCATCGTGGGAGCGTTCACGGTGTGTTGGCTGCCTTTCTTCCTCCTGTCCACTGCTAGACCATTCATTT
GCGGAACTTCCTGCTCTTGTATTCCGCTGTGGGTTGAAAGGACCTTTCTGTGGCTGGGTTACGCTAACTC
ACTGATTAATCCATTCATTTACGCATTTTTCAACCGGGACCTGAGGACCACCTACAGATCCTTGTTGCAG
TGCCAGTACCGGAACATAAACCGCAAACTTTCAGCCGCCGGAATGCACGAAGCCCTGAAACTGGCCGAAA
GACCTGAAAGGCCCGAATTCGTCCTTAGAGCCTGTACTCGCCGCGTCTTGCTTAGGCCCGAGAAGAGGCC
TCCCGTGAGTGTGTGGGTCTTGCAGAGCCCAGATCATCACAACTGGCTGGCCGACAAGATGCTTACTACA
GTTGAGAAGAAGGTAATGATCCATGACATCGATACCGGTGGACGCACCGGTGAATTCGATGAGGCCAGCA
CCACCGTGTCTAAGACCGAGACTTCTCAGGTGGCCCCTGCCTAACTCGAGTCTAGAGGGCCCGTTTAAAC
CCGCTGATCAGCCTCGACTGTGCCTTCTAGTTGCCAGCCATCTGTTGTTTGCCCCTCCCCCGTGCCTTCC
TTGACCCTGGAAGGTGCCACTCCCACTGTCCTTTCCTAATAAAATGAGGAAATTGCATCGCATTGTCTGA
GTAGGTGTCATTCTATTCTGGGGGGTGGGGTGGGGCAGGACAGCAAGGGGGAGGATTGGGAAGACAATAG
CAGGCATGCTGGGGATGCGGTGGGCTCTATGGCTTCTGAGGCGGAAAGAACCAGCTGGGGCTCTAGGGGG
TATCCCC
[124 nt withheld, positions 5328-5451]
C
[91 nt withheld, positions 5453-5543]
A
[49 nt withheld, positions 5545-5593]
CCTTTGACGTTGGAGTCCACGTTCTTT
[37 nt withheld, positions 5621-5657]
ACCCTATCTCGGTCTATTCTTTTGATTTATAAGGGATTTTGCCGATTTCGGCCTATTGGTTAAAAAATGA
GCTGATTTAACAAAAATTTAACGCGAATTAATTCTGTGGAATGTGTGTCAGTTAGGGTGTGGAAAGTCCC
CAGGCTCCCCAGCAGGCAGAAGTATGCAAAGCATGCATCTCAATTAGTCAGCAACCAGGTGTGGAAAGTC
CCCAGGCTCCCCAGCAGGCAGAAGTATGCAAAGCATGCATCTCAATTAGTCAGCAACCATAGTCCCGCCC
CTAACTCCGCCCATCCCGCCCCTAACTCCGCCCAGTTCCGCCCATTCTCCGCCCCATGGCTGACTAATTT
TTTTTATTTATGCAGAGGCCGAGGCCGCCTCTGCCTCTGAGCTATTCCAGAAGTAGTGAGGAGGCTTTTT
TGGAGGCCTAGGCTTTTGCAAAAAGCTCCCGGGAGCTTGTATATCCATTTTCGGATCTGATCAAGAGACA
GGATGAGGATCGTTTCGCATGATTGAACAAGATGGATTGCACGCAGGTTCTCCGGCCGCTTGGGTGGAGA
GGCTATTCGGCTATGACTGGGCACAACAGACAATCGGCTGCTCTGATGCCGCCGTGTTCCGGCTGTCAGC
GCAGGGGCGCCCGGTTCTTTTTGTCAAGACCGACCTGTCCGGTGCCCTGAATGAACTGCAGGACGAGGCA
GCGCGGCTATCGTGGCTGGCCACGACGGGCGTTCCTTGCGCAGCTGTGCTCGACGTTGTCACTGAAGCGG
GAAGGGACTGGCTGCTATTGGGCGAAGTGCCGGGGCAGGATCTCCTGTCATCTCACCTTGCTCCTGCCGA
GAAAGTATCCATCATGGCTGATGCAATGCGGCGGCTGCATACGCTTGATCCGGCTACCTGCCCATTCGAC
CACCAAGCGAAACATCGCATCGAGCGAGCACGTACTCGGATGGAAGCCGGTCTTGTCGATCAGGATGATC
TGGACGAAGAGCATCAGGGGCTCGCGCCAGCCGAACTGTTCGCCAGGCTCAAGGCGCGCATGCCCGACGG
CGAGGATCTCGTCGTGACCCATGGCGATGCCTGCTTGCCGAATATCATGGTGGAAAATGGCCGCTTTTCT
GGATTCATCGACTGTGGCCGGCTGGGTGTGGCGGACCGCTATCAGGACATAGCGTTGGCTACCCGTGATA
TTGCTGAAGAGCTTGGCGGCGAATGGGCTGACCGCTTCCTCGTGCTTTACGGTATCGCCGCTCCCGATTC
GCAGCGCATCGCCTTCTATCGCCTTCTTGACGAGTTCTTCTGAGCGGGACTCTGGGGTTC
